>Addgene plasmid #205215 | Bneu-10 | addgene full sequence | sequence record 419677 | Addgene NGS Result
AACGCCAGCAACGCGGCCTTTTTACGGTTCCTGGCCTTTTGCTGGCCTTTTGCTCACATGTTCTTTCCTG
CGTTATCCCCTGATTCTGTGGATAACCGTATTACCGCCTTTGAGTGAGCTGATACCGCTCGCCGCAGCCG
AACGGTTGTTTTGGAGCACGGAACTGCAGAATGAATAGCTTCTGCCAGGATCCTGACTGGCGACGTAATC
CACGAAAATCTATACATTAAGACGATCTCTTTTTCCGTCATCGCCTAGGTCTAGGGCGGCGGATTTGTCC
TACTCAGGAGAGCGTTCACCGACAAACAACAGATAAAACGAAAGGCCCAGTCTTTCGACTGAGCCTTTCG
TTTTATTTGATGCCTCTAGATGATGCCTGGCTCTAGTAGTGATCTACACTAGCACTATCAGTGTTATTAA
TTTTTAAAGTATGGGCAATCAATTGCTCCTGTTAAAATTGCTTTAGAAATACTTTGGCAGCGGTTTGTTG
TATTGAGTTTCATTTGCGCATTGGTTAAATGGAAAGTGACAGTACGCTCACTGCAACCTAATATTTTTGA
AATATCCCAAGAGCTTTTTCCTTCGCATGCCCACGCTAAACATTCTTTTTCTCTTTTGGTTAAATCGTTG
TTTGATTTATTATTTGCTATATTTATTTTTCGATAATTATCAACTAGAGAAGGAACAATTAATGGTATGT
TCATACACGCATGTAAAAATAAACTATCTATATAGTTGTCTTTTTCTGAATGTGCAAAACTAAGCATTCC
GAAGCCATTGTTAGCCGTATGAATAGGGAAACTAAACCCAGTGATAAGACCTGATGTTTTCGCTTCTTTA
ATTACATTTGGAGATTTTTTATTTACAGCATTGTTTTCAAATATATTCCAATTAATTGGTGAATGATTGG
AGTTAGAATAATCTACTATAGGATCATATTTTATTAAATTAGCGTCATCATAATATTGCCTCCATTTTTT
AGGGTAATTATCTAGGATTGAAATATCAGATTTAACCATAGAATGAGGATAAATGATCGCGAGTAAATAA
TATTCACAATGTACCATTTTAGTCATATCAGATAAGCATTGATTAATATCATTATTGCTTCTACAAGCTT
TAATTTTATTAATTATTCTGTATGTGTCGTCGGCATTTATGTTTTTCATGGTACCTTTCTCCTCTTTAAT
GAATTCGCTAGCACAGTACCTAGGACTGAGCTAGCTGTCAACTCGAGGTGAAGACGAAAGGGCCTCGTGA
TACGCCTATTTTTATAGGTTAATGTCATGATAATAAAGATCCTGGTAACTCGAGAATTGTGAGCGGATAA
CAATTGACATTGTGAGCGGATAACAAGATACTGAGCACATCTACCTCTGGCGGTGATAGATGATTACCTC
TGGCGGTGATAGATGATTACCTCTGGCGGTGATAGAATTCATTAAAGAGGAGAAAGGTACCATGGTGAGC
AAGGGCGAGGAGCTGTTCACCGGGGTGGTGCCCATCCTGGTCGAGCTGGACGGCGACGTAAACGGCCACA
AGTTCAGCGTGTCCGGCGAGGGCGAGGGCGATGCCACCTACGGCAAGCTGACCCTGAAGTTCATCTGCAC
CACCGGCAAGCTGCCCGTGCCCTGGCCCACCCTCGTGACCACCCTGACCTACGGCGTGCAGTGCTTCAGC
CGCTACCCCGACCACATGAAGCAGCACGACTTCTTCAAGTCCGCCATGCCCGAAGGCTACGTCCAGGAGC
GCACCATCTTCTTCAAGGACGACGGCAACTACAAGACCCGCGCCGAGGTGAAGTTCGAGGGCGACACCCT
GGTGAACCGCATCGAGCTGAAGGGCATCGACTTCAAGGAGGACGGCAACATCCTGGGGCACAAGCTGGAG
TACAACTACAACAGCCACAACGTCTATATCATGGCCGACAAGCAGAAGAACGGCATCAAGGTGAACTTCA
AGATCCGCCACAACATCGAGGACGGCAGCGTGCAGCTCGCCGACCACTACCAGCAGAACACCCCCATCGG
CGACGGCCCCGTGCTGCTGCCCGACAACCACTACCTGAGCACCCAGTCCGCCCTGAGCAAAGACCCCAAC
GAGAAGCGCGATCACATGGTCCTGCTGGAGTTCGTGACCGCCGCCGGGATCACTCTCGGCATGGACGAGC
TGTACAAGTAAAGCGGCCGCGACTCTAGAGGCATCAAATAAAACGAAAGGCTCAGTCGAAAGACTGGGCC
TTTCGTTTTATCTGTTGTTTGTCGGTGAACGCTCTCCTGAGTAGGACAAATCCGCCGCCCTAGACCTAGG
AACAAATGCGAGATCTTGATGTTGGCGTCTTCGTTGTCGACTGTTCGTCTTCGTCCCAGTAGACGTCAGG
TGGCACTTTTCGGGGAAATGTGCGCGGAACCCCTATTTGTTTATTTTTCTAAATACATTCAAATATGTAT
CCGCTCATGAGACAATAACCCTGATAAATGCTTCAATAATATTGAAAAAGGAAGAGTATGAGTATTCAAC
ATTTCCGTGTCGCCCTTATTCCCTTTTTTGCGGCATTTTGCCTTCCTGTTTTTGCTCACCCAGAAACGCT
GGTGAAAGTAAAAGATGCTGAAGATCAGTTGGGTGCACGAGTGGGTTACATCGAACTGGATCTCAACAGC
GGTAAGATCCTTGAGAGTTTTCGCCCCGAAGAACGTTTTCCAATGATGAGCACTTTTAAAGTTCTGCTAT
GTGGCGCGGTATTATCCCGTATTGACGCCGGGCAAGAGCAACTCGGTCGCCGCATACACTATTCTCAGAA
TGACTTGGTTGAGTACTCACCAGTCACAGAAAAGCATCTTACGGATGGCATGACAGTAAGAGAATTATGC
AGTGCTGCCATAACCATGAGTGATAACACTGCGGCCAACTTACTTCTGACAACGATCGGAGGACCGAAGG
AGCTAACCGCTTTTTTGCACAACATGGGGGATCATGTAACTCGCCTTGATCGTTGGGAACCGGAGCTGAA
TGAAGCCATACCAAACGACGAGCGTGACACCACGATGCCTGTAGCAATGGCAACAACGTTGCGCAAACTA
TTAACTGGCGAACTACTTACTCTAGCTTCCCGGCAACAATTAATAGACTGGATGGAGGCGGATAAAGTTG
CAGGACCACTTCTGCGCTCGGCCCTTCCGGCTGGCTGGTTTATTGCTGATAAATCTGGAGCCGGTGAGCG
TGGGTCTCGCGGTATCATTGCAGCACTGGGGCCAGATGGTAAGCCCTCCCGTATCGTAGTTATCTACACG
ACGGGGAGTCAGGCAACTATGGATGAACGAAATAGACAGATCGCTGAGATAGGTGCCTCACTGATTAAGC
ATTGGTAACTGTCAGACCAAGTTTACGAGCTCGCTTGGACTCCTGTTGATAGATCCAGTAATGACCTCAG
AACTCCATCTGGATTTGTTCAGAACGCTCGGTTGCCGCCGGGCGTTTTTTATTGGTGAGAATCCAAGCAC
TAGTGGCTGGCACTCTGTCGATACCCCACCGAGACCCCATTGGGGCCAATACGCCCGCGTTTCTTCCTTT
TCCCCACCCCACCCCCCAAGTTCGGGTGAAGGCCCAGGGCTCGCAGCCAACGTCGGGGCGGCAGGCCCTG
CCATAGCCTCAGGTTACTCATATATACTTTAGATTGATTTAAAACTTCATTTTTAATTTAAAAGGATCTA
GGTGAAGATCCTTTTTGATAATCTCATGACCAAAATCCCTTAACGTGAGTTTTCGTTCCACTGAGCGTCA
GACCCCGTAGAAAAGATCAAAGGATCTTCTTGAGATCCTTTTTTTCTGCGCGTAATCTGCTGCTTGCAAA
CAAAAAAACCACCGCTACCAGCGGTGGTTTGTTTGCCGGATCAAGAGCTACCAACTCTTTTTCCGAAGGT
AACTGGCTTCAGCAGAGCGCAGATACCAAATACTGTTCTTCTAGTGTAGCCGTAGTTAGGCCACCACTTC
AAGAACTCTGTAGCACCGCCTACATACCTCGCTCTGCTAATCCTGTTACCAGTGGCTGCTGCCAGTGGCG
ATAAGTCGTGTCTTACCGGGTTGGACTCAAGACGATAGTTACCGGATAAGGCGCAGCGGTCGGGCTGAAC
GGGGGGTTCGTGCACACAGCCCAGCTTGGAGCGAACGACCTACACCGAACTGAGATACCTACAGCGTGAG
CTATGAGAAAGCGCCACGCTTCCCGAAGGGAGAAAGGCGGACAGGTATCCGGTAAGCGGCAGGGTCGGAA
CAGGAGAGCGCACGAGGGAGCTTCCAGGGGGAAACGCCTGGTATCTTTATAGTCCTGTCGGGTTTCGCCA
CCTCTGACTTGAGCGTCGATTTTTGTGATGCTCGTCAGGGGGGCGGAGCCTATGGAAA
Features (pLannotate 1.2.2; 12 found; start..end, strand, type, name):
    273..359     -  terminator     rrnB T1 terminator: Escherichia coli rrnB; transcription terminator T1 from the E. coli rrnB gene
    420..1169    -  CDS            luxR: LUXR_ALIFS - Experimental evidence at protein level: Swiss-Prot protein existence level 1. Transcriptional activator of the bioluminescence operon. Binds to the OHHL autoinducer. From Aliivibrio fischeri (Vibrio fischeri).
   1207..1231    -  promoter       J23119(SpeI) promoter (fragment): bacterial promoter (Registry of Standard Biological Parts BBa J23119) modified to end with an SpeI site
   1317..1333    +  protein_bind   lac operator: The lac repressor binds to the lac operator to inhibit transcription in E. coli. This inhibition can be relieved by adding lactose or isopropyl-β-D-thiogalactopyranoside (IPTG). lac repressor encoded by lacI
   1340..1356    +  protein_bind   lac operator: The lac repressor binds to the lac operator to inhibit transcription in E. coli. This inhibition can be relieved by adding lactose or isopropyl-β-D-thiogalactopyranoside (IPTG). lac repressor encoded by lacI
   1462..2181    +  CDS            EGFP: the original enhanced GFP (Yang et al., 1996) mammalian codon-optimized
   2205..2291    +  terminator     rrnB T1 terminator: Escherichia coli rrnB; transcription terminator T1 from the E. coli rrnB gene
   2403..2507    +  promoter       AmpR promoter: bla
   2508..3368    +  CDS            AmpR: β-lactamase; bla; confers resistance to ampicillin, carbenicillin, and related antibiotics
   3398..3492    +  terminator     lambda t0 terminator: transcription terminator from phage lambda
   3572..3588    -  polyA_signal   bGH poly(A) signal (fragment): bovine growth hormone polyadenylation signal
   3810..4398    +  rep_origin     ori: high-copy-number ColE1/pMB1/pBR322/pUC origin of replication
