[The description below was written by a language model from this plasmid's Addgene catalogue record and pLannotate feature annotations shown in this document.]
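Description:
Bneu-10 is a bacterial expression plasmid built on a pZ-type backbone and deposited as "Unit Bactoneuron-10", one of a set of engineered E. coli modules used to assemble a single-layer artificial-neural-network-style architecture for cellular computing. It replicates from a high-copy ColE1/pUC-type origin and is selected with ampicillin through a bla cassette driven by its own AmpR promoter and followed by the lambda t0 terminator.

The payload consists of two divergently oriented transcription units. On the reverse strand, a fragment of the constitutive J23119 synthetic promoter drives luxR from Aliivibrio fischeri, the transcriptional activator that binds the acyl-homoserine lactone autoinducer OHHL, and this unit ends at an rrnB T1 terminator. On the forward strand, a regulatory region containing two lac operator sites precedes a fluorescent protein coding sequence that is closed by a second rrnB T1 terminator. The operators suggest that reporter output is repressed by LacI and relieved by IPTG, and the presence of LuxR suggests an additional input from the autoinducer. However, the promoter itself is not annotated, so the exact input logic cannot be confirmed from the record.

There are discrepancies between the catalogue entry and the sequenced record. The catalogue names E2-Crimson, a far-red fluorescent protein, as the reporter, whereas the automated annotation identifies the reporter open reading frame as EGFP. The sequenced record is 4,398 nt, while the listed total size is about 3,500 bp. The short bGH poly(A) fragment is probably an incidental annotation match with no function in bacteria.
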