Addgene plasmid #205215: Bneu-10
Purpose: Unit Bactoneuron-10, expresses E2-crimson
Depositing lab: Sangram Bagh. Depositing organization: Saha Institute of Nuclear Physics. Publication: A single layer artificial neural network type architecture with molecular engineered bacteria for reversible and irreversible computing. Sarkar K, Bonnerjee D, Srivastava R, Bagh S. Chem Sci. 2021 Nov 9;12(48):15821-15832. doi: 10.1039/d1sc01505b. eCollection 2021 Dec 15. PubMed 35024106.
Backbone
  Vector backbone: pZ
  Backbone size w/o insert (bp): 2000
  Total vector size (bp): 3500
  Vector type: Bacterial Expression
Growth in bacteria
  Bacterial resistance: Ampicillin, 100 μg/mL
  Growth temperature: 37°C
  Growth strain: DH5alpha
  Copy number: High Copy
Gene/Insert 1
  Gene/Insert name: E2-Crimson
Gene/Insert 2
  Gene/Insert name: LuxR
Terms and licenses: Academic/Nonprofit Terms; Industry Terms: Not Available to Industry
How to cite: Bneu-10 was a gift from Sangram Bagh (Addgene plasmid # 205215 ; http://n2t.net/addgene:205215 ; RRID:Addgene_205215)
